>Addgene plasmid #140371 | pJBL701 | depositor full sequence | sequence record 272377 | pJBL701 sequence 5825 bps
TGGCGAATGGG
[124 nt withheld, positions 12-135]
C
[91 nt withheld, positions 137-227]
A
[49 nt withheld, positions 229-277]
CCTTTGACGTTGGAGTCCACGTTCTTT
[37 nt withheld, positions 305-341]
ACCCTATCTCGGTCTATTCTTTTGATTTATAAGGGATTTTGCCGATTTCGGCCTATTGGTTAAAAAATGA
GCTGATTTAACAAAAATTTAACGCGAATTTTAACAAAATATTAACGTTTACAATTTCAGGTGGCACTTTT
CGGGGAAATGTGCGCGGAACCCCTATTTGTTTATTTTTCTAAATACATTCAAATATGTATCCGCTCATGA
ATTAATTCTTAGAAAAACTCATCGAGCATCAAATGAAACTGCAATTTATTCATATCAGGATTATCAATAC
CATATTTTTGAAAAAGCCGTTTCTGTAATGAAGGAGAAAACTCACCGAGGCAGTTCCATAGGATGGCAAG
ATCCTGGTATCGGTCTGCGATTCCGACTCGTCCAACATCAATACAACCTATTAATTTCCCCTCGTCAAAA
ATAAGGTTATCAAGTGAGAAATCACCATGAGTGACGACTGAATCCGGTGAGAATGGCAAAAGTTTATGCA
TTTCTTTCCAGACTTGTTCAACAGGCCAGCCATTACGCTCGTCATCAAAATCACTCGCATCAACCAAACC
GTTATTCATTCGTGATTGCGCCTGAGCGAGACGAAATACGCGATCGCTGTTAAAAGGACAATTACAAACA
GGAATCGAATGCAACCGGCGCAGGAACACTGCCAGCGCATCAACAATATTTTCACCTGAATCAGGATATT
CTTCTAATACCTGGAATGCTGTTTTCCCGGGGATCGCAGTGGTGAGTAACCATGCATCATCAGGAGTACG
GATAAAATGCTTGATGGTCGGAAGAGGCATAAATTCCGTCAGCCAGTTTAGTCTGACCATCTCATCTGTA
ACATCATTGGCAACGCTACCTTTGCCATGTTTCAGAAACAACTCTGGCGCATCGGGCTTCCCATACAATC
GATAGATTGTCGCACCTGATTGCCCGACATTATCGCGAGCCCATTTATACCCATATAAATCAGCATCCAT
GTTGGAATTTAATCGCGGCCTAGAGCAAGACGTTTCCCGTTGAATATGGCTCATAACACCCCTTGTATTA
CTGTTTATGTAAGCAGACAGTTTTATTGTTCATGACCAAAATCCCTTAACGTGAGTTTTCGTTCCACTGA
GCGTCAGACCCCGTAGAAAAGATCAAAGGATCTTCTTGAGATCCTTTTTTTCTGCGCGTAATCTGCTGCT
TGCAAACAAAAAAACCACCGCTACCAGCGGTGGTTTGTTTGCCGGATCAAGAGCTACCAACTCTTTTTCC
GAAGGTAACTGGCTTCAGCAGAGCGCAGATACCAAATACTGTCCTTCTAGTGTAGCCGTAGTTAGGCCAC
CACTTCAAGAACTCTGTAGCACCGCCTACATACCTCGCTCTGCTAATCCTGTTACCAGTGGCTGCTGCCA
GTGGCGATAAGTCGTGTCTTACCGGGTTGGACTCAAGACGATAGTTACCGGATAAGGCGCAGCGGTCGGG
CTGAACGGGGGGTTCGTGCACACAGCCCAGCTTGGAGCGAACGACCTACACCGAACTGAGATACCTACAG
CGTGAGCTATGAGAAAGCGCCACGCTTCCCGAAGGGAGAAAGGCGGACAGGTATCCGGTAAGCGGCAGGG
TCGGAACAGGAGAGCGCACGAGGGAGCTTCCAGGGGGAAACGCCTGGTATCTTTATAGTCCTGTCGGGTT
TCGCCACCTCTGACTTGAGCGTCGATTTTTGTGATGCTCGTCAGGGGGGCGGAGCCTATGGAAAAACGCC
AGCAACGCGGCCTTTTTACGGTTCCTGGCCTTTTGCTGGCCTTTTGCTCACATGTTCTTTCCTGCGTTAT
CCCCTGATTCTGTGGATAACCGTATTACCGCCTTTGAGTGAGCTGATACCGCTCGCCGCAGCCGAACGAC
CGAGCGCAGCGAGTCAGTGAGCGAGGAAGCGGAAGAGCGCCTGATGCGGTATTTTCTCCTTACGCATCTG
TGCGGTATTTCACACCGCATATATGGTGCACTCTCAGTACAATCTGCTCTGATGCCGCATAGTTAAGCCA
GTATACACTCCGCTATCGCTACGTGACTGGGTCATGGCTGCGCCCCGACACCCGCCAACACCCGCTGACG
CGCCCTGACGGGCTTGTCTGCTCCCGGCATCCGCTTACAGACAAGCTGTGACCGTCTCCGGGAGCTGCAT
GTGTCAGAGGTTTTCACCGTCATCACCGAAACGCGCGAGGCAGCTGCGGTAAAGCTCATCAGCGTGGTCG
TGAAGCGATTCACAGATGTCTGCCTGTTCATCCGCGTCCAGCTCGTTGAGTTTCTCCAGAAGCGTTAATG
TCTGGCTTCTGATAAAGCGGGCCATGTTAAGGGCGGTTTTTTCCTGTTTGGTCACTGATGCCTCCGTGTA
AGGGGGATTTCTGTTCATGGGGGTAATGATACCGATGAAACGAGAGAGGATGCTCACGATACGGGTTACT
GATGATGAACATGCCCGGTTACTGGAACGTTGTGAGGGTAAACAACTGGCGGTATGGATGCGGCGGGACC
AGAGAAAAATCACTCAGGGTCAATGCCAGCGCTTCGTTAATACAGATGTAGGTGTTCCACAGGGTAGCCA
GCAGCATCCTGCGATGCAGATCCGGAACATAATGGTGCAGGGCGCTGACTTCCGCGTTTCCAGACTTTAC
GAAACACGGAAACCGAAGACCATTCATGTTGTTGCTCAGGTCGCAGACGTTTTGCAGCAGCAGTCGCTTC
ACGTTCGCTCGCGTATCGGTGATTCATTCTGCTAACCAGTAAGGCAACCCCGCCAGCCTAGCCGGGTCCT
CAACGACAGGAGCACGATCATGCGCACCCGTGGGGCCGCCATGCCGGCGATAATGGCCTGCTTCTCGCCG
AAACGTTTGGTGGCGGGACCAGTGACGAAGGCTTGAGCGAGGGCGTGCAAGATTCCGAATACCGCAAGCG
ACAGGCCGATCATCGTCGCGCTCCAGCGAAAGCGGTCCTCGCCGAAAATGACCCAGAGCGCTGCCGGCAC
CTGTCCTACGAGTTGCATGATAAAGAAGACAGTCATAAGTGCGGCGACGATAGTCATGCCCCGCGCCCAC
CGGAAGGAGCTGACTGGGTTGAAGGCTCTCAAGGGCATCGGTCGAGATCCCGGTGCCTAATGAGTGAGCT
AACTTACATTAATTGCGTTGCGCTCACTGCCCGCTTTCCAGTCGGGAAACCTGTCGTGCCAGCTGCATTA
ATGAATCGGCCAACGCGCGGGGAGAGGCGGTTTGCGTATTGGGCGCCAGGGTGGTTTTTCTTTTCACCAG
TGAGACGGGCAACAGCTGATTGCCCTTCACCGCCTGGCCCTGAGAGAGTTGCAGCAAGCGGTCCACGCTG
GTTTGCCCCAGCAGGCGAAAATCCTGTTTGATGGTGGTTAACGGCGGGATATAACATGAGCTGTCTTCGG
TATCGTCGTATCCCACTACCGAGATATCCGCACCAACGCGCAGCCCGGACTCGGTAATGGCGCGCATTGC
GCCCAGCGCCATCTGATCGTTGGCAACCAGCATCGCAGTGGGAACGATGCCCTCATTCAGCATTTGCATG
GTTTGTTGAAAACCGGACATGGCACTCCAGTCGCCTTCCCGTTCCGCTATCGGCTGAATTTGATTGCGAG
TGAGATATTTATGCCAGCCAGCCAGACGCAGACGCGCCGAGACAGAACTTAATGGGCCCGCTAACAGCGC
GATTTGCTGGTGACCCAATGCGACCAGATGCTCCACGCCCAGTCGCGTACCGTCTTCATGGGAGAAAATA
ATACTGTTGATGGGTGTCTGGTCAGAGACATCAAGAAATAACGCCGGAACATTAGTGCAGGCAGCTTCCA
CAGCAATGGCATCCTGGTCATCCAGCGGATAGTTAATGATCAGCCCACTGACGCGTTGCGCGAGAAGATT
GTGCACCGCCGCTTTACAGGCTTCGACGCCGCTTCGTTCTACCATCGACACCACCACGCTGGCACCCAGT
TGATCGGCGCGAGATTTAATCGCCGCGACAATTTGCGACGGCGCGTGCAGGGCCAGACTGGAGGTGGCAA
CGCCAATCAGCAACGACTGTTTGCCCGCCAGTTGTTGTGCCACGCGGTTGGGAATGTAATTCAGCTCCGC
CATCGCCGCTTCCACTTTTTCCCGCGTTTTCGCAGAAACGTGGCTGGCCTGGTTCACCACGCGGGAAACG
GTCTGATAAGAGACACCGGCATACTCTGCGACATCGTATAACGTTACTGGTTTCACATTCACCACCCTGA
ATTGACTCTCTTCCGGGCGCTATCATGCCATACCGCGAAAGGTTTTGCGCCATTCGATGGTGTCCGGGAT
CTCGACGCTCTCCCTTATGCGACTCCTGCATTAGGAAGCAGCCCAGTAGTAGGTTGAGGCCGTTGAGCAC
CGCCGCCGCAAGGAATGGTGCATGCAAGGAGATGGCGCCCAACAGTCCCCCGGCCACGGGGCCTGCCACC
ATACCCACGCCGAAACAAGCGCTCATGAGCCCGAAGTGGCGAGCCCGATCTTCCCCATCGGTGATGTCGG
CGATATAGGCGCCAGCAACCGCACCTGTGGCGCCGGTGATGCCGGCCACGATGCGTCCGGCGTAGAGGAT
CGAGATCTCGATCCCGCGAAATTAATACGACTCACTATAGGGGAATTGTGAGCGGATAACAATTCCCCTC
TAGAAATAATTTTGTTTAACTTTAAGAAGGAGATATACCATGTCTAGATTAGATAAAAGTAAAGTGATTA
ACAGCGCATTAGAGCTGCTTAATGAGGTCGGAATCGAAGGTTTAACAACCCGTAAACTCGCCCAGAAGCT
AGGTGTAGAGCAGCCTACATTGTATTGGCATGTAAAAAATAAGCGGGCTTTGCTCGACGCCTTAGCCATT
GAGATGTTAGATAGGCACCATACTCACTTTTGCCCTTTAGAAGGGGAAAGCTGGCAAGATTTTTTACGTA
ATAACGCTAAAAGTTTTAGATGTGCTTTACTAAGTCATCGCGATGGAGCAAAAGTACATTTAGGTACACG
GCCTACAGAAAAACAGTATGAAACTCTCGAAAATCAATTAGCCTTTTTATGCCAACAAGGTTTTTCACTA
GAGAATGCATTATATGCACTCAGCGCTGTGGGGCATTTTACTTTAGGTTGCGTATTGGAAGATCAAGAGC
ATCAAGTCGCTAAAGAAGAAAGGGAAACACCTACTACTGATAGTATGCCGCCATTATTACGACAAGCTAT
CGAATTATTTGATCACCAAGGTGCAGAGCCAGCCTTCTTATTCGGCCTTGAATTGATCATATGCGGATTA
GAGAAGCAACTTAAGTGTGAAAGTGGGTCTAAGCTTGCGGCCGCACTCGAGCACCATCACCATCACCATT
AACTCGACCGCTGAGCAATAACTAGCATAACCCCTTGGGGCCTCTAAACGGGTCTTGAGGGGTTTTTTGC
TGAAAGGAGGAACTATATCCGGAT
Features (pLannotate 1.2.2; 18 found; start..end, strand, type, name):
     12..467     +  rep_origin     f1 ori (sequence partly withheld): f1 bacteriophage origin of replication; arrow indicates direction of (+) strand synthesis
    494..551     +  promoter       AmpR promoter (fragment): bla
    560..1375    -  CDS            KanR: aminoglycoside phosphotransferase; aph(3')-Ia; confers resistance to kanamycin in bacteria or G418 (Geneticin®) in eukaryotes
   1497..2085    +  rep_origin     ori: high-copy-number ColE1/pMB1/pBR322/pUC origin of replication
   2271..2413    -  misc_feature   bom: basis of mobility region from pBR322
   2515..2706    -  CDS            rop: Rop protein, which maintains plasmids at low copy number; rop
   2723..3103    +  CDS            YPB1_ECOLX: Protein predicted: Swiss-Prot protein existence level 4. From Escherichia coli.
   3175..3466    -  CDS            TcR (fragment): tetracycline efflux protein; tet; confers resistance to tetracycline
   3481..3502    -  protein_bind   CAP binding site: CAP binding activates transcription in the presence of cAMP. E. coli catabolite activator protein
   3515..4597    -  CDS            lacI: lac repressor; lacI; The lac repressor binds to the lac operator to inhibit transcription in E. coli. This inhibition can be relieved by adding lactose or isopropyl-β-D-thiogalactopyranoside (IPTG).
   4598..4675    -  promoter       lacI promoter: lacI
   4683..4962    -  CDS            TcR (fragment): tetracycline efflux protein; tet; confers resistance to tetracycline
   4984..5002    +  promoter       T7 promoter: promoter for bacteriophage T7 RNA polymerase
   5003..5027    +  protein_bind   lac operator: The lac repressor binds to the lac operator to inhibit transcription in E. coli. This inhibition can be relieved by adding lactose or isopropyl-β-D-thiogalactopyranoside (IPTG). lac repressor encoded by lacI
   5042..5064    +  RBS            RBS: efficient ribosome binding site from bacteriophage T7 gene 10 (Olins and Rangwala, 1989)
   5071..5691    +  CDS            tetR: TETR2_ECOLX - Experimental evidence at protein level: Swiss-Prot protein existence level 1. TetR is the repressor of the tetracycline resistance element; its N-terminal region forms a helix-turn-helix structure and binds DNA. Binding of tetracycline to TetR reduces the repressor affinity for the tetracycline resistance gene (tetA) promoter operator sites. From Escherichia coli.
   5713..5730    +  CDS            6xHis: 6xHis affinity tag
   5753..5800    +  terminator     T7 terminator: transcription terminator for bacteriophage T7 RNA polymerase
