>Addgene plasmid #140371 | pJBL701 | addgene full sequence | sequence record 297869 | Addgene NGS Result
GGAATTGTGAGCGGATAACAATTCCCCTCTAGAAATAATTTTGTTTAACTTTAAGAAGGAGATATACCAT
GTCTAGATTAGATAAAAGTAAAGTGATTAACAGCGCATTAGAGCTGCTTAATGAGGTCGGAATCGAAGGT
TTAACAACCCGTAAACTCGCCCAGAAGCTAGGTGTAGAGCAGCCTACATTGTATTGGCATGTAAAAAATA
AGCGGGCTTTGCTCGACGCCTTAGCCATTGAGATGTTAGATAGGCACCATACTCACTTTTGCCCTTTAGA
AGGGGAAAGCTGGCAAGATTTTTTACGTAATAACGCTAAAAGTTTTAGATGTGCTTTACTAAGTCATCGC
GATGGAGCAAAAGTACATTTAGGTACACGGCCTACAGAAAAACAGTATGAAACTCTCGAAAATCAATTAG
CCTTTTTATGCCAACAAGGTTTTTCACTAGAGAATGCATTATATGCACTCAGCGCTGTGGGGCATTTTAC
TTTAGGTTGCGTATTGGAAGATCAAGAGCATCAAGTCGCTAAAGAAGAAAGGGAAACACCTACTACTGAT
AGTATGCCGCCATTATTACGACAAGCTATCGAATTATTTGATCACCAAGGTGCAGAGCCAGCCTTCTTAT
TCGGCCTTGAATTGATCATATGCGGATTAGAGAAGCAACTTAAGTGTGAAAGTGGGTCTAAGCTTGCGGC
CGCACTCGAGCACCATCACCATCACCATTAACTCGACCGCTGAGCAATAACTAGCATAACCCCTTGGGGC
CTCTAAACGGGTCTTGAGGGGTTTTTTGCTGAAAGGAGGAACTATATCCGGATTGGCGAATGGG
[124 nt withheld, positions 835-958]
C
[91 nt withheld, positions 960-1050]
A
[49 nt withheld, positions 1052-1100]
CCTTTGACGTTGGAGTCCACGTTCTTT
[37 nt withheld, positions 1128-1164]
ACCCTATCTCGGTCTATTCTTTTGATTTATAAGGGATTTTGCCGATTTCGGCCTATTGGTTAAAAAATGA
GCTGATTTAACAAAAATTTAACGCGAATTTTAACAAAATATTAACGCTTACAATTTAGGTGGCACTTTTC
GGGGAAATGTGCGCGGAACCCCTATTTGTTTATTTTTCTAAATACATTCAAATATGTATCCGCTCATGAA
TTAATTCTTAGAAAAACTCATCGAGCATCAAATGAAACTGCAATTTATTCATATCAGGATTATCAATACC
ATATTTTTGAAAAAGCCGTTTCTGTAATGAAGGAGAAAACTCACCGAGGCAGTTCCATAGGATGGCAAGA
TCCTGGTATCGGTCTGCGATTCCGACTCGTCCAACATCAATACAACCTATTAATTTCCCCTCGTCAAAAA
TAAGGTTATCAAGTGAGAAATCACCATGAGTGACGACTGAATCCGGTGAGAATGGCAAAAGTTTATGCAT
TTCTTTCCAGACTTGTTCAACAGGCCAGCCATTACGCTCGTCATCAAAATCACTCGCATCAACCAAACCG
TTATTCATTCGTGATTGCGCCTGAGCGAGACGAAATACGCGATCGCTGTTAAAAGGACAATTACAAACAG
GAATCGAATGCAACCGGCGCAGGAACACTGCCAGCGCATCAACAATATTTTCACCTGAATCAGGATATTC
TTCTAATACCTGGAATGCTGTTTTCCCGGGGATCGCAGTGGTGAGTAACCATGCATCATCAGGAGTACGG
ATAAAATGCTTGATGGTCGGAAGAGGCATAAATTCCGTCAGCCAGTTTAGTCTGACCATCTCATCTGTAA
CATCATTGGCAACGCTACCTTTGCCATGTTTCAGAAACAACTCTGGCGCATCGGGCTTCCCATACAATCG
ATAGATTGTCGCACCTGATTGCCCGACATTATCGCGAGCCCATTTATACCCATATAAATCAGCATCCATG
TTGGAATTTAATCGCGGCCTAGAGCAAGACGTTTCCCGTTGAATATGGCTCATAACACCCCTTGTATTAC
TGTTTATGTAAGCAGACAGTTTTATTGTTCATGACCAAAATCCCTTAACGTGAGTTTTCGTTCCACTGAG
CGTCAGACCCCGTAGAAAAGATCAAAGGATCTTCTTGAGATCCTTTTTTTCTGCGCGTAATCTGCTGCTT
GCAAACAAAAAAACCACCGCTACCAGCGGTGGTTTGTTTGCCGGATCAAGAGCTACCAACTCTTTTTCCG
AAGGTAACTGGCTTCAGCAGAGCGCAGATACCAAATACTGTCCTTCTAGTGTAGCCGTAGTTAGGCCACC
ACTTCAAGAACTCTGTAGCACCGCCTACATACCTCGCTCTGCTAATCCTGTTACCAGTGGCTGCTGCCAG
TGGCGATAAGTCGTGTCTTACCGGGTTGGACTCAAGACGATAGTTACCGGATAAGGCGCAGCGGTCGGGC
TGAACGGGGGGTTCGTGCACACAGCCCAGCTTGGAGCGAACGACCTACACCGAACTGAGATACCTACAGC
GTGAGCTATGAGAAAGCGCCACGCTTCCCGAAGGGAGAAAGGCGGACAGGTATCCGGTAAGCGGCAGGGT
CGGAACAGGAGAGCGCACGAGGGAGCTTCCAGGGGGAAACGCCTGGTATCTTTATAGTCCTGTCGGGTTT
CGCCACCTCTGACTTGAGCGTCGATTTTTGTGATGCTCGTCAGGGGGGCGGAGCCTATGGAAAAACGCCA
GCAACGCGGCCTTTTTACGGTTCCTGGCCTTTTGCTGGCCTTTTGCTCACATGTTCTTTCCTGCGTTATC
CCCTGATTCTGTGGATAACCGTATTACCGCCTTTGAGTGAGCTGATACCGCTCGCCGCAGCCGAACGACC
GAGCGCAGCGAGTCAGTGAGCGAGGAAGCGGAAGAGCGCCTGATGCGGTATTTTCTCCTTACGCATCTGT
GCGGTATTTCACACCGCAATGGTGCACTCTCAGTACAATCTGCTCTGATGCCGCATAGTTAAGCCAGTAT
ACACTCCGCTATCGCTACGTGACTGGGTCATGGCTGCGCCCCGACACCCGCCAACACCCGCTGACGCGCC
CTGACGGGCTTGTCTGCTCCCGGCATCCGCTTACAGACAAGCTGTGACCGTCTCCGGGAGCTGCATGTGT
CAGAGGTTTTCACCGTCATCACCGAAACGCGCGAGGCAGCTGCGGTAAAGCTCATCAGCGTGGTCGTGAA
GCGATTCACAGATGTCTGCCTGTTCATCCGCGTCCAGCTCGTTGAGTTTCTCCAGAAGCGTTAATGTCTG
GCTTCTGATAAAGCGGGCCATGTTAAGGGCGGTTTTTTCCTGTTTGGTCACTGATGCCTCCGTGTAAGGG
GGATTTCTGTTCATGGGGGTAATGATACCGATGAAACGAGAGAGGATGCTCACGATACGGGTTACTGATG
ATGAACATGCCCGGTTACTGGAACGTTGTGAGGGTAAACAACTGGCGGTATGGATGCGGCGGGACCAGAG
AAAAATCACTCAGGGTCAATGCCAGCGCTTCGTTAATACAGATGTAGGTGTTCCACAGGGTAGCCAGCAG
CATCCTGCGATGCAGATCCGGAACATAATGGTGCAGGGCGCTGACTTCCGCGTTTCCAGACTTTACGAAA
CACGGAAACCGAAGACCATTCATGTTGTTGCTCAGGTCGCAGACGTTTTGCAGCAGCAGTCGCTTCACGT
TCGCTCGCGTATCGGTGATTCATTCTGCTAACCAGTAAGGCAACCCCGCCAGCCTAGCCGGGTCCTCAAC
GACAGGAGCACGATCATGCGCACCCGTGGGGCCGCCATGCCGGCGATAATGGCCTGCTTCTCGCCGAAAC
GTTTGGTGGCGGGACCAGTGACGAAGGCTTGAGCGAGGGCGTGCAAGATTCCGAATACCGCAAGCGACAG
GCCGATCATCGTCGCGCTCCAGCGAAAGCGGTCCTCGCCGAAAATGACCCAGAGCGCTGCCGGCACCTGT
CCTACGAGTTGCATGATAAAGAAGACAGTCATAAGTGCGGCGACGATAGTCATGCCCCGCGCCCACCGGA
AGGAGCTGACTGGGTTGAAGGCTCTCAAGGGCATCGGTCGAGATCCCGGTGCCTAATGAGTGAGCTAACT
TACATTAATTGCGTTGCGCTCACTGCCCGCTTTCCAGTCGGGAAACCTGTCGTGCCAGCTGCATTAATGA
ATCGGCCAACGCGCGGGGAGAGGCGGTTTGCGTATTGGGCGCCAGGGTGGTTTTTCTTTTCACCAGTGAG
ACGGGCAACAGCTGATTGCCCTTCACCGCCTGGCCCTGAGAGAGTTGCAGCAAGCGGTCCACGCTGGTTT
GCCCCAGCAGGCGAAAATCCTGTTTGATGGTGGTTAACGGCGGGATATAACATGAGCTGTCTTCGGTATC
GTCGTATCCCACTACCGAGATATCCGCACCAACGCGCAGCCCGGACTCGGTAATGGCGCGCATTGCGCCC
AGCGCCATCTGATCGTTGGCAACCAGCATCGCAGTGGGAACGATGCCCTCATTCAGCATTTGCATGGTTT
GTTGAAAACCGGACATGGCACTCCAGTCGCCTTCCCGTTCCGCTATCGGCTGAATTTGATTGCGAGTGAG
ATATTTATGCCAGCCAGCCAGACGCAGACGCGCCGAGACAGAACTTAATGGGCCCGCTAACAGCGCGATT
TGCTGGTGACCCAATGCGACCAGATGCTCCACGCCCAGTCGCGTACCGTCTTCATGGGAGAAAATAATAC
TGTTGATGGGTGTCTGGTCAGAGACATCAAGAAATAACGCCGGAACATTAGTGCAGGCAGCTTCCACAGC
AATGGCATCCTGGTCATCCAGCGGATAGTTAATGATCAGCCCACTGACGCGTTGCGCGAGAAGATTGTGC
ACCGCCGCTTTACAGGCTTCGACGCCGCTTCGTTCTACCATCGACACCACCACGCTGGCACCCAGTTGAT
CGGCGCGAGATTTAATCGCCGCGACAATTTGCGACGGCGCGTGCAGGGCCAGACTGGAGGTGGCAACGCC
AATCAGCAACGACTGTTTGCCCGCCAGTTGTTGTGCCACGCGGTTGGGAATGTAATTCAGCTCCGCCATC
GCCGCTTCCACTTTTTCCCGCGTTTTCGCAGAAACGTGGCTGGCCTGGTTCACCACGCGGGAAACGGTCT
GATAAGAGACACCGGCATACTCTGCGACATCGTATAACGTTACTGGTTTCACATTCACCACCCTGAATTG
ACTCTCTTCCGGGCGCTATCATGCCATACCGCGAAAGGTTTTGCGCCATTCGATGGTGTCCGGGATCTCG
ACGCTCTCCCTTATGCGACTCCTGCATTAGGAAGCAGCCCAGTAGTAGGTTGAGGCCGTTGAGCACCGCC
GCCGCAAGGAATGGTGCATGCAAGGAGATGGCGCCCAACAGTCCCCCGGCCACGGGGCCTGCCACCATAC
CCACGCCGAAACAAGCGCTCATGAGCCCGAAGTGGCGAGCCCGATCTTCCCCATCGGTGATGTCGGCGAT
ATAGGCGCCAGCAACCGCACCTGTGGCGCCGGTGATGCCGGCCACGATGCGTCCGGCGTAGAGGATCGAG
ATCTCGATCCCGCGAAATTAATACGACTCACTATAGG
Features (pLannotate 1.2.2; 18 found; start..end, strand, type, name):
      1..25      +  protein_bind   lac operator: The lac repressor binds to the lac operator to inhibit transcription in E. coli. This inhibition can be relieved by adding lactose or isopropyl-β-D-thiogalactopyranoside (IPTG). lac repressor encoded by lacI
     40..62      +  RBS            RBS: efficient ribosome binding site from bacteriophage T7 gene 10 (Olins and Rangwala, 1989)
     69..689     +  CDS            tetR: TETR2_ECOLX - Experimental evidence at protein level: Swiss-Prot protein existence level 1. TetR is the repressor of the tetracycline resistance element; its N-terminal region forms a helix-turn-helix structure and binds DNA. Binding of tetracycline to TetR reduces the repressor affinity for the tetracycline resistance gene (tetA) promoter operator sites. From Escherichia coli.
    711..728     +  CDS            6xHis: 6xHis affinity tag
    751..798     +  terminator     T7 terminator: transcription terminator for bacteriophage T7 RNA polymerase
    835..1263    +  rep_origin     f1 ori (sequence partly withheld): f1 bacteriophage origin of replication; arrow indicates direction of (+) strand synthesis
   1316..1373    +  promoter       AmpR promoter (fragment): bla
   1382..2197    -  CDS            KanR: aminoglycoside phosphotransferase; aph(3')-Ia; confers resistance to kanamycin in bacteria or G418 (Geneticin®) in eukaryotes
   2319..2907    +  rep_origin     ori: high-copy-number ColE1/pMB1/pBR322/pUC origin of replication
   3093..3232    -  misc_feature   bom: basis of mobility region from pBR322
   3334..3525    -  CDS            rop: Rop protein, which maintains plasmids at low copy number; rop
   3542..3922    +  CDS            YPB1_ECOLX: Protein predicted: Swiss-Prot protein existence level 4. From Escherichia coli.
   3994..4285    -  CDS            TcR (fragment): tetracycline efflux protein; tet; confers resistance to tetracycline
   4300..4321    -  protein_bind   CAP binding site: CAP binding activates transcription in the presence of cAMP. E. coli catabolite activator protein
   4334..5416    -  CDS            lacI: lac repressor; lacI; The lac repressor binds to the lac operator to inhibit transcription in E. coli. This inhibition can be relieved by adding lactose or isopropyl-β-D-thiogalactopyranoside (IPTG).
   5417..5494    -  promoter       lacI promoter: lacI
   5502..5781    -  CDS            TcR (fragment): tetracycline efflux protein; tet; confers resistance to tetracycline
   5803..5821    +  promoter       T7 promoter: promoter for bacteriophage T7 RNA polymerase
