[The description below was written by a language model from this plasmid's Addgene catalogue record and pLannotate feature annotations shown in this document.]
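Description:
pJBL701 is a bacterial expression plasmid built on the pET28c backbone for producing the tetracycline repressor TetR in E. coli. It is selected with kanamycin through the aph(3')-Ia aminoglycoside phosphotransferase gene and replicates from a ColE1/pBR322-type origin. The catalogue lists it as high copy, although the backbone retains the rop gene and bom site typical of pBR322-derived pET vectors, which normally moderate copy number. An f1 phage origin is also present, along with short remnants of the tetracycline efflux gene that are non-functional backbone fragments.

The expression cassette, assembled by Gibson cloning, consists of a T7 promoter immediately followed by a lac operator, the strong T7 gene 10 ribosome binding site, the E. coli tetR coding sequence with a C-terminal 6xHis tag, and a T7 terminator. A divergently placed lacI gene with its own promoter supplies lac repressor, which binds the operator and keeps transcription off until IPTG or lactose is added. Transcription itself requires a host that supplies T7 RNA polymerase. The His tag allows purification of the repressor by metal affinity chromatography.

TetR binds its operator DNA through an N-terminal helix-turn-helix domain and releases it when tetracycline binds. The associated publication concerns cell-free biosensors for water contaminants, so purified TetR from this plasmid presumably serves as the tetracycline-responsive sensing component, though the record states only the expression purpose. The two sequence records (depositor and sequencing-derived, differing by four nucleotides in length) show the same features in the same order, merely numbered from different start points.
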