Addgene plasmid #140371: pJBL701
Purpose: Expresses TetR protein under the control of T7-lacO promoter
Depositing lab: Julius Lucks. Depositing organization: Northwestern University. Publication: Cell-free biosensors for rapid detection of water contaminants. Jung JK, Alam KK, Verosloff MS, Capdevila DA, Desmau M, Clauer PR, Lee JW, Nguyen PQ, Pasten PA, Matiasek SJ, Gaillard JF, Giedroc DP, Collins JJ, Lucks JB. Nat Biotechnol. 2020 Jul 6. pii: 10.1038/s41587-020-0571-7. doi: 10.1038/s41587-020-0571-7. PubMed 32632301.
Backbone
  Vector backbone: pET28c
  Vector type: Bacterial Expression
Growth in bacteria
  Bacterial resistance: Kanamycin, 50 μg/mL
  Growth temperature: 37°C
  Growth strain: DH5alpha
  Copy number: High Copy
Gene/Insert
  Gene/Insert name: T7-lacO-TetR-T
  Tag / fusion protein: 6XHis (C terminal on insert)
  Cloning method: Gibson Cloning
Terms and licenses: Academic/Nonprofit Terms; Industry Terms: Not Available to Industry
How to cite: pJBL701 was a gift from Julius Lucks (Addgene plasmid # 140371 ; http://n2t.net/addgene:140371 ; RRID:Addgene_140371)
